>Addgene plasmid #186646 | pJMH143 | addgene full sequence | sequence record 377048 | Addgene NGS Result
TCGCGCGTTTCGGTGATGACGGTGAAAACCTCTGACACATGCAGCTCCCGGAGACGGTCACAGCTTGTCT
GTAAGCGGATGCCGGGAGCAGACAAGCCCGTCAGGGCGCGTCAGCGGGTGTTGGCGGGTGTCGGGGCTGG
CTTAACTATGCGGCATCAGAGCAGATTGTACTGAGAGTGCACCATATGCGGTGTGAAATACCGCACAGAT
GCGTAAGGAGAAAATACCGCATCAGGCGCCATTCGCCATTCAGGCTGCGCAACTGTTGGGAAGGGCGATC
GGTGCGGGCCTCTTCGCTATTACGCCAGCTGGCGAAAGGGGGATGTGCTGCAAGGCGATTAAGTTGGGTA
ACGCCAGGGTTTTCCCAGTCACGACGTTGTAAAACGACGGCCAGTGGAATCTTGTGCGAATTGAGGTAAC
CTCAGATCCTATCCTTGAGGTTGATTGCGTATTTCTGGGGAAAACGGAGTTTCCTCGGCCCTATAATGAA
ACTGATAAGGAGGAAGATTGATGCGAAAATACATCATTTTTCGGGCTGATAAGGGTGAACCTGGTTGGAA
AGAACGTAAACTCCAACATACCCAGGGTTTAACTAGAATTTTGGCTGAACATTTCGACTCTTCTGATCAA
CCTATTCCTGAGTTGGGATATCGACCGAGGGAGTTTATTCGTATTGATGGGTTGCATAATCCCACTGAAC
ATGGCTACAGCACCCATTATCGTCAGGGTGACTGGGAAGTAACTAGGGTAGAAAGTTACTCTCCTGATGT
GTCTATGGCTGAGTTTGATATGATCGTGATTTGCTTTTGCAAATATAGCCCTGTTAATGGTCCTGTGCAA
CCTATGCCAGAGCGTCGAGTGTCTGTAGATGGGTTCGCTGGGGATGAGAAGCGGTTGGAGCAATGGCACG
AGTCCCAAAAGAAACCGACTGAGGTTTAGTTGGTCCCCGGTTTGCTTATTTGACTAGCCAGATTCGCCAC
GACAACAGAACCGCCAGCAGGGAAGAGGGGAATAGAACCGCGAAAAGAGCGATCGCATTGGTTTCGGGAA
TGGCGAAATTTGGCCCGCCATATTTGATCAGTAAGGATAGCCCTAGGGATAGGATCAGGATTTTGGCCAC
CAATAACAGTTTGTTGTCCATTTATATATAGGATGCGATGGGATGCGATCGCCTATATTTTACCAATTGG
TGGCGGCCTTAACCCCCTAAGCCCTATGTCTGACACCCAGTCACCCCAACCGCCTTAGTCGGTATTCCCC
ACTGGGTGGGCGATACACGATTTCCCGGAAAAATTGAAAAAAAATTTTGTGGCAGGTGATATGATTTGCG
ATCGAGGTGGGTAAGTTAGAACTACAGAAAACAAATAACCTCATTTCACCCCGAGGAGAACGAATTATGA
GAGAAGCTGTGATCGCCGAGGTTTCAACACAGTTATCCGAAGTTGTAGGGGTTATCGAACGACATTTAGA
GCCAACCTTATTGGCGGTACACTTGTATGGTTCAGCTGTCGATGGAGGCCTTAAACCCCATTCCGATATT
GACCTTCTGGTCACTGTGACAGTTAGACTTGATGAAACCACTAGAAGGGCCCTGATCAATGACTTATTAG
AAACTTCTGCAAGTCCTGGTGAAAGTGAGATATTGAGGGCGGTAGAAGTCACAATTGTCGTGCACGATGA
CATTATCCCCTGGAGATACCCCGCTAAAAGGGAACTGCAATTTGGAGAGTGGCAGCGAAACGATATTCTA
GCAGGCATATTCGAACCTGCGACTATCGATATTGACCTTGCTATACTGTTGACAAAAGCCCGCGAGCATT
CTGTGGCACTAGTTGGACCGGCTGCCGAAGAATTATTTGATCCTGTTCCGGAACAAGACCTTTTCGAAGC
ACTGAATGAGACCCTAACTCTCTGGAACAGTCCACCCGATTGGGCCGGAGACGAGCGGAATGTTGTATTA
ACCTTGAGCCGAATCTGGTATTCGGCGGTGACTGGCAAAATAGCTCCAAAAGATGTTGCAGCGGACTGGG
CTATGGAAAGGTTACCTGCACAATATCAGCCGGTTATACTAGAGGCACGGCAAGCGTACCTCGGGCAGGA
AGAGGATCGCTTAGCTTCAAGAGCCGACCAATTGGAAGAGTTCGTACACTACGTCAAAGGGGAAATTACC
AAAGTCGTGGGTAAATAATGTCTAACAATTCGTTCAAGCCGACGCCGCTTCGCGGCGCGGCTTAACTCAA
GCGTTAGATGCACTAAGCACATAATTGCTCACAGCCAAACTATCAGGTCAAGTCTGCTTTTATTATTTTT
AAGCGTGCATAATAAGCCCTACACAAATTGGGAGATATATCATGAAAGGCTGGCTTTTTCTTGTTATCGC
AATAGTTGGCGAAGTAATCGCAACATCCGCATTAAAATCTAGCGAGGGCTTTACTAAGCTGATCCGGGGA
GTTGACAGCTAGCTCAGTCCTAGGGATTGTGCTAGCTATTGTGAGCGGATAACAATTTCACACATACTAG
AGAAAGAGGAGAAATACTAATGGTATCTAAAGGTGAAGAGCTGTTTACCGGAGTTGTACCCATTTTAGTT
GAATTGGATGGCGACGTAAACGGGCATAAATTCTCAGTCTCCGGGGAAGGAGAGGGAGATGCAACTTATG
GCAAACTAACACTCAAATTTATCTGTACCACTGGGAAACTACCAGTCCCCTGGCCTACTCTCGTGACAAC
CTTTGGCTATGGGTTACAATGCTTCGCAAGGTATCCAGATCACATGAAACAGCACGACTTTTTCAAATCA
GCGATGCCTGAAGGCTACGTTCAAGAGCGAACAATATTTTTCAAAGATGACGGAAACTACAAAACAAGAG
CGGAAGTTAGGTTTGAGGGTGATACCCTGGTAAACCGCATCGAATTGAAAGGAATCGATTTCAAAGAGGA
CGGTAACATACTTGGACATAAACTGGAATACAACTACAACTCGCACAACGTCTACATCATGGCTGATAAA
CAGAAAAATGGTATCAAAGTGAACTTCAAAATCAGACATAACATCGAGGATGGGTCAGTTCAGTTAGCCG
ACCACTACCAACAGAATACTCCGATCGGTGATGGACCGGTTTTATTGCCAGACAACCATTATCTTTCTTA
CCAGAGTGCTCTGAGCAAAGATCCTAATGAAAAACGGGACCACATGGTCCTTCTGGAGTTTGTGACCGCT
GCCGGCATTACTCTAGGGATGGATGAACTCTATAAATAACAGATAATCTAGCAGTTTAGGTTTCAGATGG
AGTCAGCTAGGGTCTTTAACCCCATCGTCAACTATAAGATGGAGAGATGGCATACGGTGACACTGTTAAA
GCCATAACTATATTGCTCTTGTTGATAAAATCAGAAACTGAGGCCACTTGAGAGTATTGTAAATAGGTAG
TACAGTAGTGCTACCTATTTTGTTTTAAAATAACTAATTGAGTTTATCGCTGGGACTATGGTTGATAATC
AGATGTCGGAAAAGCAGAATATTTTATCAGCAGAAGCTGATATTTACTTGCATAAAAGGGATTATCAACA
AGCAGCCATTTTATATGAACAAGCCATCAATCTCAATCCCGACTATAAATATAATTACTGGAAACTGGGG
TTAACCCTGCTGCTACAGGAGCGGGAGGAAGAAGCCCAGACCACCTGGCTGGTGGCGATGAGTGATGGAG
ACCCAGAACAGATTGACCAGTGGACGATAGACTTACTCGAGGTGCTATCATCAGAAGCCGATGCACGAAC
CTCCGCCGAAGACTATTCCGTGGCTTGGGGGATTCGCCAACACATTTTAGAAATAAACCCCCATGGTATT
GATAATATATTAAAGTTAATTGATTTGTCAATTACCCTGACAACCTATACCGGAAATGAGATCGCAGAAT
ATGGACTGGTTCCCTTACTGCAACAGGAGTCCATCAATGTCAATCCAGATTTACTACTGCACCTGTGGAA
AAAACTCCTAGTTGTAGATGCAATTAATCCCCTATCTCTGGAATTGGGAGAGGCGGTGATTAACCATCTT
GGTGAGCAACCGGAGTTTGTCACTAGCTTAATCCCTAAATTATACGATATTGCCTATTCCTTTGGTGAAA
TAGGTATAGCCAAGGGCTATGGAGAGTTGTTGTTGAACCTGGCACCGCATCATCAAGAGTTGCTGAGGGC
TCTGGCTCAATTTTGTATTCAATTAACCGAGTATGACCATGGCATTGAATATGCCAGACTGGCGTAATCA
TGGTCATAGCTGTTTCCTGTGTGAAATTGTTATCCGCTCACAATTCCACACAACATACGAGCCGGAAGCA
TAAAGTGTAAAGCCTGGGGTGCCTAATGAGTGAGCTAACTCACATTAATTGCGTTGCGCTCACTGCCCGC
TTTCCAGTCGGGAAACCTGTCGTGCCAGCTGCATTAATGAATCGGCCAACGCGCGGGGAGAGGCGGTTTG
CGTATTGGGCGCTCTTCCGCTTCCTCGCTCACTGACTCGCTGCGCTCGGTCGTTCGGCTGCGGCGAGCGG
TATCAGCTCACTCAAAGGCGGTAATACGGTTATCCACAGAATCAGGGGATAACGCAGGAAAGAACATGTG
AGCAAAAGGCCAGCAAAAGGCCAGGAACCGTAAAAAGGCCGCGTTGCTGGCGTTTTTCCATAGGCTCCGC
CCCCCTGACGAGCATCACAAAAATCGACGCTCAAGTCAGAGGTGGCGAAACCCGACAGGACTATAAAGAT
ACCAGGCGTTTCCCCCTGGAAGCTCCCTCGTGCGCTCTCCTGTTCCGACCCTGCCGCTTACCGGATACCT
GTCCGCCTTTCTCCCTTCGGGAAGCGTGGCGCTTTCTCATAGCTCACGCTGTAGGTATCTCAGTTCGGTG
TAGGTCGTTCGCTCCAAGCTGGGCTGTGTGCACGAACCCCCCGTTCAGCCCGACCGCTGCGCCTTATCCG
GTAACTATCGTCTTGAGTCCAACCCGGTAAGACACGACTTATCGCCACTGGCAGCAGCCACTGGTAACAG
GATTAGCAGAGCGAGGTATGTAGGCGGTGCTACAGAGTTCTTGAAGTGGTGGCCTAACTACGGCTACACT
AGAAGAACAGTATTTGGTATCTGCGCTCTGCTGAAGCCAGTTACCTTCGGAAAAAGAGTTGGTAGCTCTT
GATCCGGCAAACAAACCACCGCTGGTAGCGGTGGTTTTTTTGTTTGCAAGCAGCAGATTACGCGCAGAAA
AAAAGGATCTCAAGAAGATCCTTTGATCTTTTCTACGGGGTCTGACGCTCAGTGGAACGAAAACTCACGT
TAAGGGATTTTGGTCATGAGATTATCAAAAAGGATCTTCACCTAGATCCTTTTAAATTAAAAATGAAGTT
TTAAATCAATCTAAAGTATATATGAGTAAACTTGGTCTGACAGTTACCAATGCTTAATCAGTGAGGCACC
TATCTCAGCGATCTGTCTATTTCGTTCATCCATAGTTGCCTGACTCCCCGTCGTGTAGATAACTACGATA
CGGGAGGGCTTACCATCTGGCCCCAGTGCTGCAATGATACCGCGAGACCCACGCTCACCGGCTCCAGATT
TATCAGCAATAAACCAGCCAGCCGGAAGGGCCGAGCGCAGAAGTGGTCCTGCAACTTTATCCGCCTCCAT
CCAGTCTATTAATTGTTGCCGGGAAGCTAGAGTAAGTAGTTCGCCAGTTAATAGTTTGCGCAACGTTGTT
GCCATTGCTACAGGCATCGTGGTGTCACGCTCGTCGTTTGGTATGGCTTCATTCAGCTCCGGTTCCCAAC
GATCAAGGCGAGTTACATGATCCCCCATGTTGTGCAAAAAAGCGGTTAGCTCCTTCGGTCCTCCGATCGT
TGTCAGAAGTAAGTTGGCCGCAGTGTTATCACTCATGGTTATGGCAGCACTGCATAATTCTCTTACTGTC
ATGCCATCCGTAAGATGCTTTTCTGTGACTGGTGAGTACTCAACCAAGTCATTCTGAGAATAGTGTATGC
GGCGACCGAGTTGCTCTTGCCCGGCGTCAATACGGGATAATACCGCGCCACATAGCAGAACTTTAAAAGT
GCTCATCATTGGAAAACGTTCTTCGGGGCGAAAACTCTCAAGGATCTTACCGCTGTTGAGATCCAGTTCG
ATGTAACCCACTCGTGCACCCAACTGATCTTCAGCATCTTTTACTTTCACCAGCGTTTCTGGGTGAGCAA
AAACAGGAAGGCAAAATGCCGCAAAAAAGGGAATAAGGGCGACACGGAAATGTTGAATACTCATACTCTT
CCTTTTTCAATATTATTGAAGCATTTATCAGGGTTATTGTCTCATGAGCGGATACATATTTGAATGTATT
TAGAAAAATAAACAAATAGGGGTTCCGCGCACATTTCCCCGAAAAGTGCCACCTGACGTCTAAGAAACCA
TTATTATCATGACATTAACCTATAAAAATAGGCGTATCACGAGGCCCTTTCGTC
Features (pLannotate 1.2.2; 15 found; start..end, strand, type, name):
    137..236     +  misc_feature   bom (fragment): basis of mobility region from pBR322
    242..396     -  CDS            lacZα (fragment): LacZα fragment of β-galactosidase; lacZ fragment
   1397..2185    +  CDS            aadA: S3AD_ECOLX - Experimental evidence at protein level: Swiss-Prot protein existence level 1. Mediates bacterial resistance to the antibiotics streptomycin and spectinomycin. From Escherichia coli.
   2352..2441    +  CDS            qacE (fragment): QACE_ECOLX - Protein inferred from homology: Swiss-Prot protein existence level 3. Multidrug exporter. Is implicated for the resistance to bacteriocidal quaternary ammonium compounds. From Escherichia coli.
   2452..2474    +  promoter       J23119(SpeI) promoter (fragment): bacterial promoter (Registry of Standard Biological Parts BBa J23119) modified to end with an SpeI site
   2489..2505    +  protein_bind   lac operator: The lac repressor binds to the lac operator to inhibit transcription in E. coli. This inhibition can be relieved by adding lactose or isopropyl-β-D-thiogalactopyranoside (IPTG). lac repressor encoded by lacI
   2540..3256    +  CDS            EYFP: EYFP is a basic (constitutively fluorescent) green/yellow fluorescent protein published in 1996, derived from Aequorea victoria. It is reported to be a very rapidly-maturing weak dimer with high acid sensitivity.
   4297..4313    -  protein_bind   lac operator: The lac repressor binds to the lac operator to inhibit transcription in E. coli. This inhibition can be relieved by adding lactose or isopropyl-β-D-thiogalactopyranoside (IPTG). lac repressor encoded by lacI
   4321..4351    -  promoter       lac promoter: promoter for the E. coli lac operon
   4366..4387    -  protein_bind   CAP binding site: CAP binding activates transcription in the presence of cAMP. E. coli catabolite activator protein
   4400..4492    -  CDS            lacI (fragment): lac repressor; lacI; The lac repressor binds to the lac operator to inhibit transcription in E. coli. This inhibition can be relieved by adding lactose or isopropyl-β-D-thiogalactopyranoside (IPTG).
   4675..5263    -  rep_origin     ori: high-copy-number ColE1/pMB1/pBR322/pUC origin of replication
   5434..6294    -  CDS            AmpR: β-lactamase; bla; confers resistance to ampicillin, carbenicillin, and related antibiotics
   6295..6399    -  promoter       AmpR promoter: bla
   6494..35      +  CDS            rop (fragment) (across the origin): Rop protein, which maintains plasmids at low copy number; rop
