[The description below was written by a language model from this plasmid's Addgene catalogue record and pLannotate feature annotations shown in this document.]
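Description:
pJMH143 is a bacterial integration/expression plasmid built on the pJMH020 backbone (a commercially synthesized, pUC-type vector) and designed to deliver a marker-plus-reporter cassette into the pilA locus by homologous recombination. The associated publication concerns engineering of the filamentous cyanobacterium Arthrospira platensis, which is the presumed target host, although the catalogue fields do not name it explicitly. In E. coli the plasmid is maintained through a high-copy ColE1/pUC-family origin and selected with ampicillin via the AmpR (β-lactamase) gene and its native promoter. Remnants of the cloning vector, including lacZα, lac promoter/operator, CAP site, lacI, bom and rop fragments, flank the insert region and have no stated function in the design.

The roughly 1.9 kb payload consists of a codon-optimized aadA gene, which confers streptomycin/spectinomycin resistance and serves as the selectable marker for recombinants, followed by its terminator region (TaadA; the annotation detects a short qacE fragment here, consistent with sequence found downstream of aadA in its native integron context). Next comes the synthetic constitutive promoter J23117, a member of the Anderson promoter collection, which the annotation software matched as a partial J23119 hit, with a lac operator annotated just downstream, driving a codon-optimized eYFP reporter. The promoter driving aadA is not stated in the record. The unannotated stretches on either side of the cassette, about 1 kb each, presumably correspond to the pilA homology arms that direct double-crossover insertion into the chromosome. The construct is suited to testing transformation, locus targeting and promoter-driven fluorescent reporter expression in the engineered host.
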