Addgene plasmid #186646: pJMH143
Purpose: aadA.co-TaadA-PJ23117-eYFP.co between homology arms for pilA
Depositing lab: Adam Arkin. Depositing organization: University of California, Berkeley. Publication: Acetaminophen production in the edible, filamentous cyanobacterium Arthrospira platensis. Hilzinger JM, Friedline S, Sivanandan D, Cheng YF, Yamazaki S, Clark DS, Skerker JM, Arkin AP. Biotechnol Bioeng. 2025 Jan;122(1):44-52. doi: 10.1002/bit.28858. Epub 2024 Oct 11. PubMed 39392130.
Backbone
  Vector backbone: pJMH020
  Backbone manufacturer: Genscript
  Backbone size w/o insert (bp): 4636
  Vector type: Bacterial Expression, Synthetic Biology
  Selectable markers: Streptomycin/Spectinomycin
Growth in bacteria
  Bacterial resistance: Ampicillin, 100 μg/mL
  Growth temperature: 37°C
  Growth strain: DH5alpha
  Copy number: Unknown
Gene/Insert
  Gene/Insert name: aadA.co-TaadA-PJ23117-eYFP.co
  Insert size (bp): 1863
Resource information
  A portion of this plasmid was derived from a plasmid made by: Genscript Corp.
Terms and licenses: Academic/Nonprofit Terms; Industry Terms: Not Available to Industry
Depositor comments: Please visit https://www.biorxiv.org/content/10.1101/2022.06.30.498297v1 for bioRxiv preprint.
How to cite: pJMH143 was a gift from Adam Arkin (Addgene plasmid # 186646 ; http://n2t.net/addgene:186646 ; RRID:Addgene_186646)
